Addgene plasmid #180798: pMIG II-BTLA-mGFP
Purpose: Expression of mouse BTLA fused to mEGFP
Depositing lab: Enfu Hui. Depositing organization: University of California, San Diego (UCSD). Publication: PD-1 and BTLA regulate T cell signaling differentially and only partially through SHP1 and SHP2. Xu X, Hou B, Fulzele A, Masubuchi T, Zhao Y, Wu Z, Hu Y, Jiang Y, Ma Y, Wang H, Bennett EJ, Fu G, Hui E. J Cell Biol. 2020 Jun 1;219(6). pii: 151801. doi: 10.1083/jcb.201905085. PubMed 32437509.
Backbone
  Vector backbone: pMIG II
  Vector type: Retroviral
Growth in bacteria
  Bacterial resistance: Ampicillin, 100 μg/mL
  Growth temperature: 37°C
  Growth strain: NEB Stable
  Copy number: High Copy
Gene/Insert
  Gene/Insert name: BTLA
  Species: M. musculus (mouse)
  Entrez Gene: Btla (a.k.a. A630002H24)
  Promoter: MSCV
  Tag / fusion protein: mEGFP (C terminal on insert)
  Cloning method: Ligation Independent Cloning
  Sequencing primers: 5′ cccttgaacctcctcgttcgacc; 3′ TGCGCATGCTAGCTATAGTTCT
Terms and licenses: Academic/Nonprofit Terms; Industry Terms: Not Available to Industry
How to cite: pMIG II-BTLA-mGFP was a gift from Enfu Hui (Addgene plasmid # 180798 ; http://n2t.net/addgene:180798 ; RRID:Addgene_180798)
