[The description below was written by a language model from this plasmid's Addgene catalogue record and pLannotate feature annotations shown in this document.]
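Description:
pMIG II-BTLA-mGFP is a gammaretroviral transfer vector of about 6.9 kb, built on the MSCV-type pMIG II backbone, for expressing mouse BTLA fused at its C terminus to monomeric EGFP in mammalian cells. In bacteria it is maintained by a high-copy ColE1/pUC-type origin and selected with ampicillin through the β-lactamase gene and its native promoter. The plasmid backbone also carries short remnants of earlier cloning vectors (fragments of rop, bom, lacZα, TcR, lacI and a lac promoter/operator region) that have no evident functional role in this construct.

The viral portion is flanked by 5' and 3' long terminal repeats from murine embryonic stem cell virus. Downstream of the 5' LTR lie the Ψ packaging signal and a truncated gag segment lacking its start codon, which together promote efficient encapsidation of the genomic RNA when the plasmid is introduced into a packaging cell line that supplies gag-pol and env in trans. The 5' LTR also serves as the MSCV promoter driving the insert. The Btla coding sequence is followed by a short linker derived from a multiple cloning site and then by mEGFP, an enhanced GFP carrying the monomerizing A206K mutation, which reduces tag-driven self-association of the membrane receptor. No IRES element is annotated between the two, consistent with a direct fusion rather than a bicistronic reporter arrangement.

BTLA is an inhibitory lymphocyte receptor that dampens antigen receptor signalling through the SHP-1 and SHP-2 phosphatases. The construct is suited to stable transduction of cells, such as T cells, so that BTLA expression and localisation can be followed by fluorescence in signalling studies.
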