Features (pLannotate 1.2.2; 20 found; start..end, strand, type, name):
    560..1420    -  CDS            AmpR: β-lactamase; bla; confers resistance to ampicillin, carbenicillin, and related antibiotics
   1421..1525    -  promoter       AmpR promoter: bla
   1620..1655    +  CDS            rop (fragment): Rop protein, which maintains plasmids at low copy number; rop
   1757..1856    +  misc_feature   bom (fragment): basis of mobility region from pBR322
   1862..2011    -  CDS            lacZα (fragment): LacZα fragment of β-galactosidase; lacZ fragment
   2011..2212    -  CDS            TcR (fragment): tetracycline efflux protein; tet; confers resistance to tetracycline
   2213..2311    +  CDS            env (fragment): murine leukemia virus gPr80 envelope polyprotein precursor; env; proteolytically cleaved into gp70SU and p15TM subunits
   2353..2869    +  LTR            5' LTR: 5' long terminal repeat from murine embryonic stem cell virus
   2933..3274    +  misc_feature   MESV Ψ: packaging signal of murine embryonic stem cell virus
   3341..3757    +  CDS            gag (truncated): truncated Moloney murine leukemia virus (MMLV) gag gene lacking the start codon
   3795..4712    +  CDS            Btla: BTLA_MOUSE - Experimental evidence at protein level: Swiss-Prot protein existence level 1. Inhibitory receptor on lymphocytes that negatively regulates antigen receptor signaling via PTPN6/SHP-1 and PTPN11/SHP-2 (PubMed:12796776, PubMed:14652006). May interact in cis (on the same cell) or in trans (on other cells) with TNFRSF14 (PubMed:19915044). In cis interactions, appears to play an immune regulatory role inhibiting in trans interactions in naive T cells to maintain a resting state. In trans interactions, can predominate during adaptive immune response to provide survival signals to effecto
   4738..4765    +  misc_feature   MCS (fragment): multiple cloning site
   4773..5492    +  CDS            mEGFP: enhanced GFP with monomerizing A206K mutation (Zacharias et al., 2002) mammalian codon-optimized
   5504..5534    +  misc_feature   MCS (fragment): pUC18/19 multiple cloning site
   5654..6168    +  LTR            3' LTR: 3' long terminal repeat from murine embryonic stem cell virus
   6330..6346    -  protein_bind   lac operator: The lac repressor binds to the lac operator to inhibit transcription in E. coli. This inhibition can be relieved by adding lactose or isopropyl-β-D-thiogalactopyranoside (IPTG). lac repressor encoded by lacI
   6354..6384    -  promoter       lac promoter: promoter for the E. coli lac operon
   6399..6420    -  protein_bind   CAP binding site: CAP binding activates transcription in the presence of cAMP. E. coli catabolite activator protein
   6433..6525    -  CDS            lacI (fragment): lac repressor; lacI; The lac repressor binds to the lac operator to inhibit transcription in E. coli. This inhibition can be relieved by adding lactose or isopropyl-β-D-thiogalactopyranoside (IPTG).
   6708..389     -  rep_origin     ori (across the origin): high-copy-number ColE1/pMB1/pBR322/pUC origin of replication
>Addgene plasmid #180798 | pMIG II-BTLA-mGFP | addgene full sequence | sequence record 356817 | Addgene NGS Result
CACGCTGTAGGTATCTCAGTTCGGTGTAGGTCGTTCGCTCCAAGCTGGGCTGTGTGCACGAACCCCCCGT
TCAGCCCGACCGCTGCGCCTTATCCGGTAACTATCGTCTTGAGTCCAACCCGGTAAGACACGACTTATCG
CCACTGGCAGCAGCCACTGGTAACAGGATTAGCAGAGCGAGGTATGTAGGCGGTGCTACAGAGTTCTTGA
AGTGGTGGCCTAACTACGGCTACACTAGAAGAACAGTATTTGGTATCTGCGCTCTGCTGAAGCCAGTTAC
CTTCGGAAAAAGAGTTGGTAGCTCTTGATCCGGCAAACAAACCACCGCTGGTAGCGGTGGTTTTTTTGTT
TGCAAGCAGCAGATTACGCGCAGAAAAAAAGGATCTCAAGAAGATCCTTTGATCTTTTCTACGGGGTCTG
ACGCTCAGTGGAACGAAAACTCACGTTAAGGGATTTTGGTCATGAGATTATCAAAAAGGATCTTCACCTA
GATCCTTTTAAATTAAAAATGAAGTTTTAAATCAATCTAAAGTATATATGAGTAAACTTGGTCTGACAGT
TACCAATGCTTAATCAGTGAGGCACCTATCTCAGCGATCTGTCTATTTCGTTCATCCATAGTTGCCTGAC
TCCCCGTCGTGTAGATAACTACGATACGGGAGGGCTTACCATCTGGCCCCAGTGCTGCAATGATACCGCG
AGACCCACGCTCACCGGCTCCAGATTTATCAGCAATAAACCAGCCAGCCGGAAGGGCCGAGCGCAGAAGT
GGTCCTGCAACTTTATCCGCCTCCATCCAGTCTATTAATTGTTGCCGGGAAGCTAGAGTAAGTAGTTCGC
CAGTTAATAGTTTGCGCAACGTTGTTGCCATTGCTACAGGCATCGTGGTGTCACGCTCGTCGTTTGGTAT
GGCTTCATTCAGCTCCGGTTCCCAACGATCAAGGCGAGTTACATGATCCCCCATGTTGTGCAAAAAAGCG
GTTAGCTCCTTCGGTCCTCCGATCGTTGTCAGAAGTAAGTTGGCCGCAGTGTTATCACTCATGGTTATGG
CAGCACTGCATAATTCTCTTACTGTCATGCCATCCGTAAGATGCTTTTCTGTGACTGGTGAGTACTCAAC
CAAGTCATTCTGAGAATAGTGTATGCGGCGACCGAGTTGCTCTTGCCCGGCGTCAATACGGGATAATACC
GCGCCACATAGCAGAACTTTAAAAGTGCTCATCATTGGAAAACGTTCTTCGGGGCGAAAACTCTCAAGGA
TCTTACCGCTGTTGAGATCCAGTTCGATGTAACCCACTCGTGCACCCAACTGATCTTCAGCATCTTTTAC
TTTCACCAGCGTTTCTGGGTGAGCAAAAACAGGAAGGCAAAATGCCGCAAAAAAGGGAATAAGGGCGACA
CGGAAATGTTGAATACTCATACTCTTCCTTTTTCAATATTATTGAAGCATTTATCAGGGTTATTGTCTCA
TGAGCGGATACATATTTGAATGTATTTAGAAAAATAAACAAATAGGGGTTCCGCGCACATTTCCCCGAAA
AGTGCCACCTGACGTCTAAGAAACCATTATTATCATGACATTAACCTATAAAAATAGGCGTATCACGAGG
CCCTTTCGTCTCGCGCGTTTCGGTGATGACGGTGAAAACCTCTGACACATGCAGCTCCCGGAGACGGTCA
CAGCTTGTCTGTAAGCGGATGCCGGGAGCAGACAAGCCCGTCAGGGCGCGTCAGCGGGTGTTGGCGGGTG
TCGGGGCTGGCTTAACTATGCGGCATCAGAGCAGATTGTACTGAGAGTGCACCATATGCGGTGTGAAATA
CCGCACAGATGCGTAAGGAGAAAATACCGCATCAGGCGCCATTCGCCATTCAGGCTGCGCAACTGTTGGG
AAGGGCGATCGGTGCGGGCCTCTTCGCTATTACGCCAGCTGGCGAAAGGGGGATGTGCTGCAAGGCGATT
AAGTTGGGTAACGCCAGGGTTTTCCCAGTCACGACGTTGTAAAACGACGGCGCAAGGAATGGTGCATGCA
AGGAGATGGCGCCCAACAGTCCCCCGGCCACGGGGCCTGCCACCATACCCACGCCGAAACAAGCGCTCAT
GAGCCCGAAGTGGCGAGCCCGATCTTCCCCATCGGTGATGTCGGCGATATAGGCGCCAGCAACCGCACCT
GTGGCGCCGGTGATGCCGGCCACGATGCGTCCGGCGTAGAGGCGATTAGTCCAATTTGTTAAAGACAGGA
TATCAGTGGTCCAGGCTCTAGTTTTGACTCAACAATATCACCAGCTGAAGCCTATAGAGTACGAGCCATA
GATAAAATAAAAGATTTTATTTAGTCTCCAGAAAAAGGGGGGAATGAAAGACCCCACCTGTAGGTTTGGC
AAGCTAGCTTAAGTAACGCCATTTTGCAAGGCATGGAAAATACATAACTGAGAATAGAGAAGTTCAGATC
AAGGTTAGGAACAGAGAGACAGCAGAATATGGGCCAAACAGGATATCTGTGGTAAGCAGTTCCTGCCCCG
GCTCAGGGCCAAGAACAGATGGTCCCCAGATGCGGTCCCGCCCTCAGCAGTTTCTAGAGAACCATCAGAT
GTTTCCAGGGTGCCCCAAGGACCTGAAATGACCCTGTGCCTTATTTGAACTAACCAATCAGTTCGCTTCT
CGCTTCTGTTCGCGCGCTTCTGCTCCCCGAGCTCAATAAAAGAGCCCACAACCCCTCACTCGGCGCGCCA
GTCCTCCGATAGACTGCGTCGCCCGGGTACCCGTATTCCCAATAAAGCCTCTTGCTGTTTGCATCCGAAT
CGTGGACTCGCTGATCCTTGGGAGGGTCTCCTCAGATTGATTGACTGCCCACCTCGGGGGTCTTTCATTT
GGAGGTTCCACCGAGATTTGGAGACCCCTGCCCAGGGACCACCGACCCCCCCGCCGGGAGGTAAGCTGGC
CAGCGGTCGTTTCGTGTCTGTCTCTGTCTTTGTGCGTGTTTGTGCCGGCATCTAATGTTTGCGCCTGCGT
CTGTACTAGTTAGCTAACTAGCTCTGTATCTGGCGGACCCGTGGTGGAACTGACGAGTTCTGAACACCCG
GCCGCAACCCTGGGAGACGTCCCAGGGACTTTGGGGGCCGTTTTTGTGGCCCGACCTGAGGAAGGGAGTC
GATGTGGAATCCGACCCCGTCAGGATATGTGGTTCTGGTAGGAGACGAGAACCTAAAACAGTTCCCGCCT
CCGTCTGAATTTTTGCTTTCGGTTTGGAACCGAAGCCGCGCGTCTTGTCTGCTGCAGCGCTGCAGCATCG
TTCTGTGTTGTCTCTGTCTGACTGTGTTTCTGTATTTGTCTGAAAATTAGGGCCAGACTGTTACCACTCC
CTTAAGTTTGACCTTAGGTCACTGGAAAGATGTCGAGCGGATCGCTCACAACCAGTCGGTAGATGTCAAG
AAGAGACGTTGGGTTACCTTCTGCTCTGCAGAATGGCCAACCTTTAACGTCGGATGGCCGCGAGACGGCA
CCTTTAACCGAGACCTCATCACCCAGGTTAAGATCAAGGTCTTTTCACCTGGCCCGCATGGACACCCAGA
CCAGGTCCCCTACATCGTGACCTGGGAAGCCTTGGCTTTTGACCCCCCTCCCTGGGTCAAGCCCTTTGTA
CACCCTAAGCCTCCGCCTCCTCTTCCTCCATCCGCCCCGTCTCTCCCCCTTGAACCTCCTCGTTCGACCC
CGCCTCGATCCTCCCTTTATCCAGCCCTCACTCCTTCTCTAGGCGCCGGAATTCGATCTGGAGCTCTCGA
GAATTCTCACGCGTATGAAGACAGTGCCTGCCATGCTTGGGACTCCTCGGTTATTTAGGGAATTCTTCAT
CCTCCATCTGGGCCTCTGGAGCATCCTTTGTGAGAAAGCTACTAAGAGGAATGATGAAGAGTGTCCAGTG
CAACTTACTATTACGAGGAATTCCAAACAGTCTGCCAGGACAGGAGAGTTATTTAAAATTCAATGTCCTG
TGAAATACTGTGTTCATAGACCTAATGTGACTTGGTGTAAGCACAATGGAACAATCTGTGTACCCCTTGA
GGTTAGCCCTCAGCTATACACTAGTTGGGAAGAAAATCAATCAGTTCCGGTTTTTGTTCTCCACTTTAAA
CCAATACATCTCAGTGATAATGGGTCGTATAGCTGTTCTACAAACTTCAATTCTCAAGTTATTAATAGCC
ATTCAGTAACCATCCATGTGACAGAAAGGACTCAAAACTCTTCAGAACACCCACTAATAACAGTATCTGA
CATCCCAGATGCCACCAATGCCTCAGGACCATCCACCATGGAAGAGAGGCCAGGCAGGACTTGGCTGCTT
TACACCTTGCTTCCTTTGGGGGCATTGCTTCTGCTCCTTGCCTGTGTCTGCCTGCTCTGCTTTCTGAAAA
GGATCCAAGGGAAAGAAAAGAAGCCTTCTGACTTGGCAGGAAGGGACACTAACCTGGTTGATATTCCAGC
CAGTTCCAGGACAAATCACCAAGCACTGCCATCAGGAACTGGAATTTATGATAATGATCCCTGGTCTAGC
ATGCAGGATGAATCTGAATTGACAATTAGCTTGCAATCAGAGAGAAACAACCAGGGCATTGTTTATGCTT
CTTTGAACCATTGTGTTATTGGAAGGAATCCAAGACAGGAAAACAACATGCAGGAGGCACCCACAGAATA
TGCATCCATTTGTGTGAGAAGTACGCGTCTGCAGGATATCAAGCTTGCGGTACCGCGGGCCCGGGATCCA
CCGGTCGCCACCATGGTGAGCAAGGGCGAGGAGCTGTTCACCGGGGTGGTGCCCATCCTGGTCGAGCTGG
ACGGCGACGTAAACGGCCACAAGTTCAGCGTGTCCGGCGAGGGCGAGGGCGATGCCACCTACGGCAAGCT
GACCCTGAAGTTCATCTGCACCACCGGCAAGCTGCCCGTGCCCTGGCCCACCCTCGTGACCACCCTGACC
TACGGCGTGCAGTGCTTCAGCCGCTACCCCGACCACATGAAGCAGCACGACTTCTTCAAGTCCGCCATGC
CCGAAGGCTACGTCCAGGAGCGCACCATCTTCTTCAAGGACGACGGCAACTACAAGACCCGCGCCGAGGT
GAAGTTCGAGGGCGACACCCTGGTGAACCGCATCGAGCTGAAGGGCATCGACTTCAAGGAGGACGGCAAC
ATCCTGGGGCACAAGCTGGAGTACAACTACAACAGCCACAACGTCTATATCATGGCCGACAAGCAGAAGA
ACGGCATCAAGGTGAACTTCAAGATCCGCCACAACATCGAGGACGGCAGCGTGCAGCTCGCCGACCACTA
CCAGCAGAACACCCCCATCGGCGACGGCCCCGTGCTGCTGCCCGACAACCACTACCTGAGCACCCAGTCC
AAGCTGAGCAAAGACCCCAACGAGAAGCGCGATCACATGGTCCTGCTGGAGTTCGTGACCGCCGCCGGGA
TCACTCTCGGCATGGACGAGCTGTACAAGTAAAGCGGCCGCGACTCTAGAGTCGACCTGCAGGCATGCAA
GCTTCAGGTAGCCGGCTAACGTTAACAACCGGTACCTCTAGAACTATAGCTAGCATGCGCAAATTTAAAG
CGCTGATATCGATAAAATAAAAGATTTTATTTAGTCTCCAGAAAAAGGGGGGAATGAAAGACCCCACCTG
TAGGTTTGGCAAGCTAGCTTAAGTAACGCCATTTTGCAAGGCATGGAAAATACATAACTGAGAATAGAGA
AGTTCAGATCAAGGTTAGGAACAGAGAGACAGCAGAATATGGGCCAAACAGGATATCTGTGGTAAGCAGT
TCCTGCCCCGGCTCAGGGCCAAGAACAGATGGTCCCCAGATGCGGTCCCGCCCTCAGCAGTTTCTAGAGA
ACCATCAGATGTTTCCAGGGTGCCCCAAGGACCTGAAATGACCCTGTGCCTTATTTGAACTAACCAATCA
GTTCGCTTCTCGCTTCTGTTCGCGCGCTTCTGCTCCCCGAGCTCAATAAAAGAGCCCACAACCCCTCACT
CGGCGCGCCAGTCCTCCGATAGACTGCGTCGCCCGGGTACCCGTGTATCCAATAAACCCTCTTGCAGTTG
CATCCGACTTGTGGTCTCGCTGTTCCTTGGGAGGGTCTCCTCTGAGTGATTGACTACCCGTCAGCGGGGG
TCTTTCATGGGTAACAGTTTCTTGAAGTTGGAGAACAACATTCTGAGGGTAGGAGTCGAATATTAAGTAA
TCCTGACTCAATTAGCCACTGTTTTGAATCCACATACTCCAATACTCCTGAAATAGTTCATTATGGACAG
CGCAGAAAGAGCTGGGGAGAATTGTGAAATTGTTATCCGCTCACAATTCCACACAACATACGAGCCGGAA
GCATAAAGTGTAAAGCCTGGGGTGCCTAATGAGTGAGCTAACTCACATTAATTGCGTTGCGCTCACTGCC
CGCTTTCCAGTCGGGAAACCTGTCGTGCCAGCTGCATTAATGAATCGGCCAACGCGCGGGGAGAGGCGGT
TTGCGTATTGGGCGCTCTTCCGCTTCCTCGCTCACTGACTCGCTGCGCTCGGTCGTTCGGCTGCGGCGAG
CGGTATCAGCTCACTCAAAGGCGGTAATACGGTTATCCACAGAATCAGGGGATAACGCAGGAAAGAACAT
GTGAGCAAAAGGCCAGCAAAAGGCCAGGAACCGTAAAAAGGCCGCGTTGCTGGCGTTTTTCCATAGGCTC
CGCCCCCCTGACGAGCATCACAAAAATCGACGCTCAAGTCAGAGGTGGCGAAACCCGACAGGACTATAAA
GATACCAGGCGTTTCCCCCTGGAAGCTCCCTCGTGCGCTCTCCTGTTCCGACCCTGCCGCTTACCGGATA
CCTGTCCGCCTTTCTCCCTTCGGGAAGCGTGGCGCTTTCTCATAGCT
